Addgene plasmid #107858: pHBS953 TARDBP-Exon2-ko-sgRNA2-SpCas9
Purpose: To knock-out TDP43
Depositing lab: Rajat Rohatgi. Publication: Phase separation-deficient TDP43 remains functional in splicing. Schmidt HB, Barreau A, Rohatgi R. Nat Commun. 2019 Oct 25;10(1):4890. doi: 10.1038/s41467-019-12740-2. PubMed 31653829.
Backbone
  Vector backbone: pX458
  Backbone manufacturer: Feng Zhang (Addgene plasmid # 48138)
  Vector type: Mammalian Expression
Growth in bacteria
  Bacterial resistance: Ampicillin, 100 μg/mL
  Growth temperature: 37°C
  Growth strain: NEB Stable
  Copy number: High Copy
Gene/Insert
  Gene/Insert name: gRNA against TARDBP (Exon 2)
  gRNA/shRNA sequence: gRNA against TARDBP (Exon 2)
  Species: H. sapiens (human)
  Entrez Gene: TARDBP (a.k.a. ALS10, TDP-43)
  Cloning method: Gibson Cloning
Terms and licenses: Academic/Nonprofit Terms; Industry Terms: Not Available to Industry
How to cite: pHBS953 TARDBP-Exon2-ko-sgRNA2-SpCas9 was a gift from Rajat Rohatgi (Addgene plasmid # 107858 ; http://n2t.net/addgene:107858 ; RRID:Addgene_107858)
