[The description below was written by a language model from this plasmid's Addgene catalogue record and pLannotate feature annotations shown in this document.]
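Description:
pHBS953 TARDBP-Exon2-ko-sgRNA2-SpCas9 is an all-in-one mammalian CRISPR/Cas9 expression plasmid built on the pX458 backbone and designed to knock out human TARDBP, the gene encoding TDP-43. It is propagated in E. coli as a high-copy plasmid through a ColE1/pUC-type origin and selected with ampicillin via the β-lactamase (AmpR) cassette. A filamentous phage origin (annotated as f1 in one sequence record and M13 in the other) is also present, along with small remnants of pBR322 bom and rop sequences.

The plasmid carries two expression units. A human U6 RNA polymerase III promoter drives a single guide RNA made up of a spacer directed against exon 2 of TARDBP, inserted by Gibson cloning, fused to the Streptococcus pyogenes gRNA scaffold; a second, partial scaffold fragment lies just downstream. A hybrid promoter composed of the CMV enhancer, chicken β-actin promoter and a hybrid intron then drives S. pyogenes Cas9, annotated as contiguous N- and C-terminal portions that together form the full coding sequence, followed by a nucleoplasmin nuclear localisation signal and terminated by a bGH polyadenylation signal. Although the catalogue names pX458, which normally carries a GFP reporter, both feature tables annotate mCherry downstream of Cas9. The short gap between the NLS and mCherry is not annotated, so the linking element is not stated in the record. The red reporter would allow transfected cells to be identified or sorted. A single AAV2 ITR is present after the polyA signal, which alone does not make this a packageable AAV vector. The two sequence records differ by one nucleotide in length and agree in feature content.
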