Features (pLannotate 1.2.2; 19 found; start..end, strand, type, name):
      1..241     +  promoter       U6 promoter: RNA polymerase III promoter for human U6 snRNA
    271..346     +  misc_RNA       gRNA scaffold: guide RNA scaffold for the Streptococcus pyogenes CRISPR/Cas9 system
    353..396     +  misc_RNA       gRNA scaffold (fragment): guide RNA scaffold for the Streptococcus pyogenes CRISPR/Cas9 system
    443..728     +  enhancer       CMV enhancer: human cytomegalovirus immediate early enhancer; contains an 18-bp deletion relative to the standard CMV enhancer
    730..1007    +  promoter       chicken β-actin promoter: No description available
   1008..1236    +  intron         hybrid intron: hybrid between chicken β-actin (CBA) and minute virus of mice (MMV) introns (Gray et al., 2011)
   1374..2975    +  CDS            Cas9(N): N-terminal portion of Streptococcus pyogenes Cas9 (Zetsche et al., 2015)
   2976..5474    +  CDS            Cas9(C): C-terminal portion of Streptococcus pyogenes Cas9 (Zetsche et al., 2015)
   5475..5522    +  CDS            nucleoplasmin NLS: bipartite nuclear localization signal from nucleoplasmin
   5592..6296    +  CDS            mCherry: mCherry is a basic (constitutively fluorescent) red fluorescent protein published in 2004, derived from Discosoma sp.. It is reported to be a very rapidly-maturing monomer with low acid sensitivity.
   6330..6441    +  polyA_signal   bGH poly(A) signal: bovine growth hormone polyadenylation signal
   6546..6686    +  repeat_region  AAV2 ITR: inverted terminal repeat of adeno-associated virus serotype 2 inverted
   6691..6742    -  misc_feature   bom (fragment): basis of mobility region from pBR322
   6761..7141    +  rep_origin     M13 ori (sequence partly withheld): M13 bacteriophage origin of replication; arrow indicates direction of (+) strand synthesis
   7217..7266    -  misc_feature   bom (fragment): basis of mobility region from pBR322
   7368..7403    -  CDS            rop (fragment): Rop protein, which maintains plasmids at low copy number; rop
   7498..7602    +  promoter       AmpR promoter: bla
   7603..8463    +  CDS            AmpR: β-lactamase; bla; confers resistance to ampicillin, carbenicillin, and related antibiotics
   8634..9222    +  rep_origin     ori: high-copy-number ColE1/pMB1/pBR322/pUC origin of replication
>Addgene plasmid #107858 | pHBS953 TARDBP-Exon2-ko-sgRNA2-SpCas9 | depositor full sequence | sequence record 212344 | pHBS953 TARDBP-Exon2-ko-sgRNA2-SpCas9 sequence 9283 bps
GAGGGCCTATTTCCCATGATTCCTTCATATTTGCATATACGATACAAGGCTGTTAGAGAGATAATTGGAA
TTAATTTGACTGTAAACACAAAGATATTAGTACAAAATACGTGACGTAGAAAGTAATAATTTCTTGGGTA
GTTTGCAGTTTTAAAATTATGTTTTAAAATGGACTATCATATGCTTACCGTAACTTGAAAGTATTTCGAT
TTCTTGGCTTTATATATCTTGTGGAAAGGACGAAACACCGAACATCCGATTTAATAGTGTGTTTTAGAGC
TAGAAATAGCAAGTTAAAATAAGGCTAGTCCGTTATCAACTTGAAAAAGTGGCACCGAGTCGGTGCTTTT
TTGTTTTAGAGCTAGAAATAGCAAGTTAAAATAAGGCTAGTCCGTTTTTAGCGCGTGCGCCAATTCTGCA
GACAAATGGCTCTAGAGGTACCCGTTACATAACTTACGGTAAATGGCCCGCCTGGCTGACCGCCCAACGA
CCCCCGCCCATTGACGTCAATAGTAACGCCAATAGGGACTTTCCATTGACGTCAATGGGTGGAGTATTTA
CGGTAAACTGCCCACTTGGCAGTACATCAAGTGTATCATATGCCAAGTACGCCCCCTATTGACGTCAATG
ACGGTAAATGGCCCGCCTGGCATTGTGCCCAGTACATGACCTTATGGGACTTTCCTACTTGGCAGTACAT
CTACGTATTAGTCATCGCTATTACCATGGTCGAGGTGAGCCCCACGTTCTGCTTCACTCTCCCCATCTCC
CCCCCCTCCCCACCCCCAATTTTGTATTTATTTATTTTTTAATTATTTTGTGCAGCGATGGGGGCGGGGG
GGGGGGGGGGGCGCGCGCCAGGCGGGGCGGGGCGGGGCGAGGGGCGGGGCGGGGCGAGGCGGAGAGGTGC
GGCGGCAGCCAATCAGAGCGGCGCGCTCCGAAAGTTTCCTTTTATGGCGAGGCGGCGGCGGCGGCGGCCC
TATAAAAAGCGAAGCGCGCGGCGGGCGGGAGTCGCTGCGACGCTGCCTTCGCCCCGTGCCCCGCTCCGCC
GCCGCCTCGCGCCGCCCGCCCCGGCTCTGACTGACCGCGTTACTCCCACAGGTGAGCGGGCGGGACGGCC
CTTCTCCTCCGGGCTGTAATTAGCTGAGCAAGAGGTAAGGGTTTAAGGGATGGTTGGTTGGTGGGGTATT
AATGTTTAATTACCTGGAGCACCTGCCTGAAATCACTTTTTTTCAGGTTGGACCGGTGCCACCATGGACT
ATAAGGACCACGACGGAGACTACAAGGATCATGATATTGATTACAAAGACGATGACGATAAGATGGCCCC
AAAGAAGAAGCGGAAGGTCGGTATCCACGGAGTCCCAGCAGCCGACAAGAAGTACAGCATCGGCCTGGAC
ATCGGCACCAACTCTGTGGGCTGGGCCGTGATCACCGACGAGTACAAGGTGCCCAGCAAGAAATTCAAGG
TGCTGGGCAACACCGACCGGCACAGCATCAAGAAGAACCTGATCGGAGCCCTGCTGTTCGACAGCGGCGA
AACAGCCGAGGCCACCCGGCTGAAGAGAACCGCCAGAAGAAGATACACCAGACGGAAGAACCGGATCTGC
TATCTGCAAGAGATCTTCAGCAACGAGATGGCCAAGGTGGACGACAGCTTCTTCCACAGACTGGAAGAGT
CCTTCCTGGTGGAAGAGGATAAGAAGCACGAGCGGCACCCCATCTTCGGCAACATCGTGGACGAGGTGGC
CTACCACGAGAAGTACCCCACCATCTACCACCTGAGAAAGAAACTGGTGGACAGCACCGACAAGGCCGAC
CTGCGGCTGATCTATCTGGCCCTGGCCCACATGATCAAGTTCCGGGGCCACTTCCTGATCGAGGGCGACC
TGAACCCCGACAACAGCGACGTGGACAAGCTGTTCATCCAGCTGGTGCAGACCTACAACCAGCTGTTCGA
GGAAAACCCCATCAACGCCAGCGGCGTGGACGCCAAGGCCATCCTGTCTGCCAGACTGAGCAAGAGCAGA
CGGCTGGAAAATCTGATCGCCCAGCTGCCCGGCGAGAAGAAGAATGGCCTGTTCGGAAACCTGATTGCCC
TGAGCCTGGGCCTGACCCCCAACTTCAAGAGCAACTTCGACCTGGCCGAGGATGCCAAACTGCAGCTGAG
CAAGGACACCTACGACGACGACCTGGACAACCTGCTGGCCCAGATCGGCGACCAGTACGCCGACCTGTTT
CTGGCCGCCAAGAACCTGTCCGACGCCATCCTGCTGAGCGACATCCTGAGAGTGAACACCGAGATCACCA
AGGCCCCCCTGAGCGCCTCTATGATCAAGAGATACGACGAGCACCACCAGGACCTGACCCTGCTGAAAGC
TCTCGTGCGGCAGCAGCTGCCTGAGAAGTACAAAGAGATTTTCTTCGACCAGAGCAAGAACGGCTACGCC
GGCTACATTGACGGCGGAGCCAGCCAGGAAGAGTTCTACAAGTTCATCAAGCCCATCCTGGAAAAGATGG
ACGGCACCGAGGAACTGCTCGTGAAGCTGAACAGAGAGGACCTGCTGCGGAAGCAGCGGACCTTCGACAA
CGGCAGCATCCCCCACCAGATCCACCTGGGAGAGCTGCACGCCATTCTGCGGCGGCAGGAAGATTTTTAC
CCATTCCTGAAGGACAACCGGGAAAAGATCGAGAAGATCCTGACCTTCCGCATCCCCTACTACGTGGGCC
CTCTGGCCAGGGGAAACAGCAGATTCGCCTGGATGACCAGAAAGAGCGAGGAAACCATCACCCCCTGGAA
CTTCGAGGAAGTGGTGGACAAGGGCGCTTCCGCCCAGAGCTTCATCGAGCGGATGACCAACTTCGATAAG
AACCTGCCCAACGAGAAGGTGCTGCCCAAGCACAGCCTGCTGTACGAGTACTTCACCGTGTATAACGAGC
TGACCAAAGTGAAATACGTGACCGAGGGAATGAGAAAGCCCGCCTTCCTGAGCGGCGAGCAGAAAAAGGC
CATCGTGGACCTGCTGTTCAAGACCAACCGGAAAGTGACCGTGAAGCAGCTGAAAGAGGACTACTTCAAG
AAAATCGAGTGCTTCGACTCCGTGGAAATCTCCGGCGTGGAAGATCGGTTCAACGCCTCCCTGGGCACAT
ACCACGATCTGCTGAAAATTATCAAGGACAAGGACTTCCTGGACAATGAGGAAAACGAGGACATTCTGGA
AGATATCGTGCTGACCCTGACACTGTTTGAGGACAGAGAGATGATCGAGGAACGGCTGAAAACCTATGCC
CACCTGTTCGACGACAAAGTGATGAAGCAGCTGAAGCGGCGGAGATACACCGGCTGGGGCAGGCTGAGCC
GGAAGCTGATCAACGGCATCCGGGACAAGCAGTCCGGCAAGACAATCCTGGATTTCCTGAAGTCCGACGG
CTTCGCCAACAGAAACTTCATGCAGCTGATCCACGACGACAGCCTGACCTTTAAAGAGGACATCCAGAAA
GCCCAGGTGTCCGGCCAGGGCGATAGCCTGCACGAGCACATTGCCAATCTGGCCGGCAGCCCCGCCATTA
AGAAGGGCATCCTGCAGACAGTGAAGGTGGTGGACGAGCTCGTGAAAGTGATGGGCCGGCACAAGCCCGA
GAACATCGTGATCGAAATGGCCAGAGAGAACCAGACCACCCAGAAGGGACAGAAGAACAGCCGCGAGAGA
ATGAAGCGGATCGAAGAGGGCATCAAAGAGCTGGGCAGCCAGATCCTGAAAGAACACCCCGTGGAAAACA
CCCAGCTGCAGAACGAGAAGCTGTACCTGTACTACCTGCAGAATGGGCGGGATATGTACGTGGACCAGGA
ACTGGACATCAACCGGCTGTCCGACTACGATGTGGACCATATCGTGCCTCAGAGCTTTCTGAAGGACGAC
TCCATCGACAACAAGGTGCTGACCAGAAGCGACAAGAACCGGGGCAAGAGCGACAACGTGCCCTCCGAAG
AGGTCGTGAAGAAGATGAAGAACTACTGGCGGCAGCTGCTGAACGCCAAGCTGATTACCCAGAGAAAGTT
CGACAATCTGACCAAGGCCGAGAGAGGCGGCCTGAGCGAACTGGATAAGGCCGGCTTCATCAAGAGACAG
CTGGTGGAAACCCGGCAGATCACAAAGCACGTGGCACAGATCCTGGACTCCCGGATGAACACTAAGTACG
ACGAGAATGACAAGCTGATCCGGGAAGTGAAAGTGATCACCCTGAAGTCCAAGCTGGTGTCCGATTTCCG
GAAGGATTTCCAGTTTTACAAAGTGCGCGAGATCAACAACTACCACCACGCCCACGACGCCTACCTGAAC
GCCGTCGTGGGAACCGCCCTGATCAAAAAGTACCCTAAGCTGGAAAGCGAGTTCGTGTACGGCGACTACA
AGGTGTACGACGTGCGGAAGATGATCGCCAAGAGCGAGCAGGAAATCGGCAAGGCTACCGCCAAGTACTT
CTTCTACAGCAACATCATGAACTTTTTCAAGACCGAGATTACCCTGGCCAACGGCGAGATCCGGAAGCGG
CCTCTGATCGAGACAAACGGCGAAACCGGGGAGATCGTGTGGGATAAGGGCCGGGATTTTGCCACCGTGC
GGAAAGTGCTGAGCATGCCCCAAGTGAATATCGTGAAAAAGACCGAGGTGCAGACAGGCGGCTTCAGCAA
AGAGTCTATCCTGCCCAAGAGGAACAGCGATAAGCTGATCGCCAGAAAGAAGGACTGGGACCCTAAGAAG
TACGGCGGCTTCGACAGCCCCACCGTGGCCTATTCTGTGCTGGTGGTGGCCAAAGTGGAAAAGGGCAAGT
CCAAGAAACTGAAGAGTGTGAAAGAGCTGCTGGGGATCACCATCATGGAAAGAAGCAGCTTCGAGAAGAA
TCCCATCGACTTTCTGGAAGCCAAGGGCTACAAAGAAGTGAAAAAGGACCTGATCATCAAGCTGCCTAAG
TACTCCCTGTTCGAGCTGGAAAACGGCCGGAAGAGAATGCTGGCCTCTGCCGGCGAACTGCAGAAGGGAA
ACGAACTGGCCCTGCCCTCCAAATATGTGAACTTCCTGTACCTGGCCAGCCACTATGAGAAGCTGAAGGG
CTCCCCCGAGGATAATGAGCAGAAACAGCTGTTTGTGGAACAGCACAAGCACTACCTGGACGAGATCATC
GAGCAGATCAGCGAGTTCTCCAAGAGAGTGATCCTGGCCGACGCTAATCTGGACAAAGTGCTGTCCGCCT
ACAACAAGCACCGGGATAAGCCCATCAGAGAGCAGGCCGAGAATATCATCCACCTGTTTACCCTGACCAA
TCTGGGAGCCCCTGCCGCCTTCAAGTACTTTGACACCACCATCGACCGGAAGAGGTACACCAGCACCAAA
GAGGTGCTGGACGCCACCCTGATCCACCAGAGCATCACCGGCCTGTACGAGACACGGATCGACCTGTCTC
AGCTGGGAGGCGACAAAAGGCCGGCGGCCACGAAAAAGGCCGGCCAGGCAAAAAAGAAAAAGGAATTCGG
CAGTGGAGAGGGCAGAGGAAGTCTGCTAACATGCGGTGACGTCGAGGAGAATCCTGGCCCAGTGAGCAAG
GGCGAGGAGGATAACATGGCCATCATCAAGGAGTTCATGCGCTTCAAGGTGCACATGGAGGGCTCCGTGA
ACGGCCACGAGTTCGAGATCGAGGGCGAGGGCGAGGGCCGCCCCTACGAGGGCACCCAGACCGCCAAGCT
GAAGGTGACCAAGGGTGGCCCCCTGCCCTTCGCCTGGGACATCCTGTCCCCTCAGTTCATGTACGGCTCC
AAGGCCTACGTGAAGCACCCCGCCGACATCCCCGACTACTTGAAGCTGTCCTTCCCCGAGGGCTTCAAGT
GGGAGCGCGTGATGAACTTCGAGGACGGCGGCGTGGTGACCGTGACCCAGGACTCCTCCCTGCAGGACGG
CGAGTTCATCTACAAGGTGAAGCTGCGCGGCACCAACTTCCCCTCCGACGGCCCCGTAATGCAGAAGAAG
ACCATGGGCTGGGAGGCCTCCTCCGAGCGGATGTACCCCGAGGACGGCGCCCTGAAGGGCGAGATCAAGC
AGAGGCTGAAGCTGAAGGACGGCGGCCACTACGACGCTGAGGTCAAGACCACCTACAAGGCCAAGAAGCC
CGTGCAGCTGCCCGGCGCCTACAACGTCAACATCAAGTTGGACATCACCTCCCACAACGAGGACTACACC
ATCGTGGAACAGTACGAACGCGCCGAGGGCCGCCACTCCACCGGCGGCATGGACGAGCTGTACAAGGAAT
TCTAACTAGAGCTCGCTGATCAGCCTCGACTGTGCCTTCTAGTTGCCAGCCATCTGTTGTTTGCCCCTCC
CCCGTGCCTTCCTTGACCCTGGAAGGTGCCACTCCCACTGTCCTTTCCTAATAAAATGAGGAAATTGCAT
CGCATTGTCTGAGTAGGTGTCATTCTATTCTGGGGGGTGGGGTGGGGCAGGACAGCAAGGGGGAGGATTG
GGAAGAGAATAGCAGGCATGCTGGGGAGCGGCCGCAGGAACCCCTAGTGATGGAGTTGGCCACTCCCTCT
CTGCGCGCTCGCTCGCTCACTGAGGCCGGGCGACCAAAGGTCGCCCGACGCCCGGGCTTTGCCCGGGCGG
CCTCAGTGAGCGAGCGAGCGCGCAGCTGCCTGCAGGGGCGCCTGATGCGGTATTTTCTCCTTACGCATCT
GTGCGGTATTTCACACCGCATA
[142 nt withheld, positions 6743-6884]
C
[141 nt withheld, positions 6886-7026]
CCTTTGACGTTGGAGTCCACGTTCTTT
[37 nt withheld, positions 7054-7090]
ACCCTATCTCGGGCTATTCTTTTGATTTATAAGGGATTTTGCCGATTTCGGCCTATTGGTTAAAAAATGA
GCTGATTTAACAAAAATTTAACGCGAATTTTAACAAAATATTAACGTTTACAATTTTATGGTGCACTCTC
AGTACAATCTGCTCTGATGCCGCATAGTTAAGCCAGCCCCGACACCCGCCAACACCCGCTGACGCGCCCT
GACGGGCTTGTCTGCTCCCGGCATCCGCTTACAGACAAGCTGTGACCGTCTCCGGGAGCTGCATGTGTCA
GAGGTTTTCACCGTCATCACCGAAACGCGCGAGACGAAAGGGCCTCGTGATACGCCTATTTTTATAGGTT
AATGTCATGATAATAATGGTTTCTTAGACGTCAGGTGGCACTTTTCGGGGAAATGTGCGCGGAACCCCTA
TTTGTTTATTTTTCTAAATACATTCAAATATGTATCCGCTCATGAGACAATAACCCTGATAAATGCTTCA
ATAATATTGAAAAAGGAAGAGTATGAGTATTCAACATTTCCGTGTCGCCCTTATTCCCTTTTTTGCGGCA
TTTTGCCTTCCTGTTTTTGCTCACCCAGAAACGCTGGTGAAAGTAAAAGATGCTGAAGATCAGTTGGGTG
CACGAGTGGGTTACATCGAACTGGATCTCAACAGCGGTAAGATCCTTGAGAGTTTTCGCCCCGAAGAACG
TTTTCCAATGATGAGCACTTTTAAAGTTCTGCTATGTGGCGCGGTATTATCCCGTATTGACGCCGGGCAA
GAGCAACTCGGTCGCCGCATACACTATTCTCAGAATGACTTGGTTGAGTACTCACCAGTCACAGAAAAGC
ATCTTACGGATGGCATGACAGTAAGAGAATTATGCAGTGCTGCCATAACCATGAGTGATAACACTGCGGC
CAACTTACTTCTGACAACGATCGGAGGACCGAAGGAGCTAACCGCTTTTTTGCACAACATGGGGGATCAT
GTAACTCGCCTTGATCGTTGGGAACCGGAGCTGAATGAAGCCATACCAAACGACGAGCGTGACACCACGA
TGCCTGTAGCAATGGCAACAACGTTGCGCAAACTATTAACTGGCGAACTACTTACTCTAGCTTCCCGGCA
ACAATTAATAGACTGGATGGAGGCGGATAAAGTTGCAGGACCACTTCTGCGCTCGGCCCTTCCGGCTGGC
TGGTTTATTGCTGATAAATCTGGAGCCGGTGAGCGTGGAAGCCGCGGTATCATTGCAGCACTGGGGCCAG
ATGGTAAGCCCTCCCGTATCGTAGTTATCTACACGACGGGGAGTCAGGCAACTATGGATGAACGAAATAG
ACAGATCGCTGAGATAGGTGCCTCACTGATTAAGCATTGGTAACTGTCAGACCAAGTTTACTCATATATA
CTTTAGATTGATTTAAAACTTCATTTTTAATTTAAAAGGATCTAGGTGAAGATCCTTTTTGATAATCTCA
TGACCAAAATCCCTTAACGTGAGTTTTCGTTCCACTGAGCGTCAGACCCCGTAGAAAAGATCAAAGGATC
TTCTTGAGATCCTTTTTTTCTGCGCGTAATCTGCTGCTTGCAAACAAAAAAACCACCGCTACCAGCGGTG
GTTTGTTTGCCGGATCAAGAGCTACCAACTCTTTTTCCGAAGGTAACTGGCTTCAGCAGAGCGCAGATAC
CAAATACTGTCCTTCTAGTGTAGCCGTAGTTAGGCCACCACTTCAAGAACTCTGTAGCACCGCCTACATA
CCTCGCTCTGCTAATCCTGTTACCAGTGGCTGCTGCCAGTGGCGATAAGTCGTGTCTTACCGGGTTGGAC
TCAAGACGATAGTTACCGGATAAGGCGCAGCGGTCGGGCTGAACGGGGGGTTCGTGCACACAGCCCAGCT
TGGAGCGAACGACCTACACCGAACTGAGATACCTACAGCGTGAGCTATGAGAAAGCGCCACGCTTCCCGA
AGGGAGAAAGGCGGACAGGTATCCGGTAAGCGGCAGGGTCGGAACAGGAGAGCGCACGAGGGAGCTTCCA
GGGGGAAACGCCTGGTATCTTTATAGTCCTGTCGGGTTTCGCCACCTCTGACTTGAGCGTCGATTTTTGT
GATGCTCGTCAGGGGGGCGGAGCCTATGGAAAAACGCCAGCAACGCGGCCTTTTTACGGTTCCTGGCCTT
TTGCTGGCCTTTTGCTCACATGT
