Features (pLannotate 1.2.2; 19 found; start..end, strand, type, name):
      1..241     +  promoter       U6 promoter: RNA polymerase III promoter for human U6 snRNA
    271..346     +  misc_RNA       gRNA scaffold: guide RNA scaffold for the Streptococcus pyogenes CRISPR/Cas9 system
    353..396     +  misc_RNA       gRNA scaffold (fragment): guide RNA scaffold for the Streptococcus pyogenes CRISPR/Cas9 system
    443..728     +  enhancer       CMV enhancer: human cytomegalovirus immediate early enhancer; contains an 18-bp deletion relative to the standard CMV enhancer
    730..1007    +  promoter       chicken β-actin promoter: No description available
   1008..1235    +  intron         hybrid intron: hybrid between chicken β-actin (CBA) and minute virus of mice (MMV) introns (Gray et al., 2011)
   1373..2974    +  CDS            Cas9(N): N-terminal portion of Streptococcus pyogenes Cas9 (Zetsche et al., 2015)
   2975..5473    +  CDS            Cas9(C): C-terminal portion of Streptococcus pyogenes Cas9 (Zetsche et al., 2015)
   5474..5521    +  CDS            nucleoplasmin NLS: bipartite nuclear localization signal from nucleoplasmin
   5591..6295    +  CDS            mCherry: mCherry is a basic (constitutively fluorescent) red fluorescent protein published in 2004, derived from Discosoma sp.. It is reported to be a very rapidly-maturing monomer with low acid sensitivity.
   6329..6440    +  polyA_signal   bGH poly(A) signal: bovine growth hormone polyadenylation signal
   6545..6685    +  repeat_region  AAV2 ITR: inverted terminal repeat of adeno-associated virus serotype 2 inverted
   6690..6741    -  misc_feature   bom (fragment): basis of mobility region from pBR322
   6760..7215    +  rep_origin     f1 ori (sequence partly withheld): f1 bacteriophage origin of replication; arrow indicates direction of (+) strand synthesis
   7216..7265    -  misc_feature   bom (fragment): basis of mobility region from pBR322
   7367..7402    -  CDS            rop (fragment): Rop protein, which maintains plasmids at low copy number; rop
   7497..7601    +  promoter       AmpR promoter: bla
   7602..8462    +  CDS            AmpR: β-lactamase; bla; confers resistance to ampicillin, carbenicillin, and related antibiotics
   8633..9221    +  rep_origin     ori: high-copy-number ColE1/pMB1/pBR322/pUC origin of replication
>Addgene plasmid #107858 | pHBS953 TARDBP-Exon2-ko-sgRNA2-SpCas9 | addgene full sequence | sequence record 313963 | Addgene NGS Result
GAGGGCCTATTTCCCATGATTCCTTCATATTTGCATATACGATACAAGGCTGTTAGAGAGATAATTGGAA
TTAATTTGACTGTAAACACAAAGATATTAGTACAAAATACGTGACGTAGAAAGTAATAATTTCTTGGGTA
GTTTGCAGTTTTAAAATTATGTTTTAAAATGGACTATCATATGCTTACCGTAACTTGAAAGTATTTCGAT
TTCTTGGCTTTATATATCTTGTGGAAAGGACGAAACACCGAACATCCGATTTAATAGTGTGTTTTAGAGC
TAGAAATAGCAAGTTAAAATAAGGCTAGTCCGTTATCAACTTGAAAAAGTGGCACCGAGTCGGTGCTTTT
TTGTTTTAGAGCTAGAAATAGCAAGTTAAAATAAGGCTAGTCCGTTTTTAGCGCGTGCGCCAATTCTGCA
GACAAATGGCTCTAGAGGTACCCGTTACATAACTTACGGTAAATGGCCCGCCTGGCTGACCGCCCAACGA
CCCCCGCCCATTGACGTCAATAGTAACGCCAATAGGGACTTTCCATTGACGTCAATGGGTGGAGTATTTA
CGGTAAACTGCCCACTTGGCAGTACATCAAGTGTATCATATGCCAAGTACGCCCCCTATTGACGTCAATG
ACGGTAAATGGCCCGCCTGGCATTGTGCCCAGTACATGACCTTATGGGACTTTCCTACTTGGCAGTACAT
CTACGTATTAGTCATCGCTATTACCATGGTCGAGGTGAGCCCCACGTTCTGCTTCACTCTCCCCATCTCC
CCCCCCTCCCCACCCCCAATTTTGTATTTATTTATTTTTTAATTATTTTGTGCAGCGATGGGGGCGGGGG
GGGGGGGGGGGCGCGCGCCGGGGGGGGGGGGGGGGGGSGGGGGGSGGGGSGGGGSGAGGCGGAGAGGTGC
GGCGGCAGCCAATCAGAGCGGCGCGCTCCGAAAGTTTCCTTTTATGGCGAGGCGGCGGCGGCGGCGGCCC
TATAAAAAGCGAAGCGCGCGGCGGGCGGGAGTCGCTGCGCGCTGCCTTCGCCCCGTGCCCCGCTCCGCCG
CCGCCTCGCGCCGCCCGCCCCGGCTCTGACTGACCGCGTTACTCCCACAGGTGAGCGGGCGGGACGGCCC
TTCTCCTCCGGGCTGTAATTAGCTGAGCAAGAGGTAAGGGTTTAAGGGATGGTTGGTTGGTGGGGTATTA
ATGTTTAATTACCTGGAGCACCTGCCTGAAATCACTTTTTTTCAGGTTGGACCGGTGCCACCATGGACTA
TAAGGACCACGACGGAGACTACAAGGATCATGATATTGATTACAAAGACGATGACGATAAGATGGCCCCA
AAGAAGAAGCGGAAGGTCGGTATCCACGGAGTCCCAGCAGCCGACAAGAAGTACAGCATCGGCCTGGACA
TCGGCACCAACTCTGTGGGCTGGGCCGTGATCACCGACGAGTACAAGGTGCCCAGCAAGAAATTCAAGGT
GCTGGGCAACACCGACCGGCACAGCATCAAGAAGAACCTGATCGGAGCCCTGCTGTTCGACAGCGGCGAA
ACAGCCGAGGCCACCCGGCTGAAGAGAACCGCCAGAAGAAGATACACCAGACGGAAGAACCGGATCTGCT
ATCTGCAAGAGATCTTCAGCAACGAGATGGCCAAGGTGGACGACAGCTTCTTCCACAGACTGGAAGAGTC
CTTCCTGGTGGAAGAGGATAAGAAGCACGAGCGGCACCCCATCTTCGGCAACATCGTGGACGAGGTGGCC
TACCACGAGAAGTACCCCACCATCTACCACCTGAGAAAGAAACTGGTGGACAGCACCGACAAGGCCGACC
TGCGGCTGATCTATCTGGCCCTGGCCCACATGATCAAGTTCCGGGGCCACTTCCTGATCGAGGGCGACCT
GAACCCCGACAACAGCGACGTGGACAAGCTGTTCATCCAGCTGGTGCAGACCTACAACCAGCTGTTCGAG
GAAAACCCCATCAACGCCAGCGGCGTGGACGCCAAGGCCATCCTGTCTGCCAGACTGAGCAAGAGCAGAC
GGCTGGAAAATCTGATCGCCCAGCTGCCCGGCGAGAAGAAGAATGGCCTGTTCGGAAACCTGATTGCCCT
GAGCCTGGGCCTGACCCCCAACTTCAAGAGCAACTTCGACCTGGCCGAGGATGCCAAACTGCAGCTGAGC
AAGGACACCTACGACGACGACCTGGACAACCTGCTGGCCCAGATCGGCGACCAGTACGCCGACCTGTTTC
TGGCCGCCAAGAACCTGTCCGACGCCATCCTGCTGAGCGACATCCTGAGAGTGAACACCGAGATCACCAA
GGCCCCCCTGAGCGCCTCTATGATCAAGAGATACGACGAGCACCACCAGGACCTGACCCTGCTGAAAGCT
CTCGTGCGGCAGCAGCTGCCTGAGAAGTACAAAGAGATTTTCTTCGACCAGAGCAAGAACGGCTACGCCG
GCTACATTGACGGCGGAGCCAGCCAGGAAGAGTTCTACAAGTTCATCAAGCCCATCCTGGAAAAGATGGA
CGGCACCGAGGAACTGCTCGTGAAGCTGAACAGAGAGGACCTGCTGCGGAAGCAGCGGACCTTCGACAAC
GGCAGCATCCCCCACCAGATCCACCTGGGAGAGCTGCACGCCATTCTGCGGCGGCAGGAAGATTTTTACC
CATTCCTGAAGGACAACCGGGAAAAGATCGAGAAGATCCTGACCTTCCGCATCCCCTACTACGTGGGCCC
TCTGGCCAGGGGAAACAGCAGATTCGCCTGGATGACCAGAAAGAGCGAGGAAACCATCACCCCCTGGAAC
TTCGAGGAAGTGGTGGACAAGGGCGCTTCCGCCCAGAGCTTCATCGAGCGGATGACCAACTTCGATAAGA
ACCTGCCCAACGAGAAGGTGCTGCCCAAGCACAGCCTGCTGTACGAGTACTTCACCGTGTATAACGAGCT
GACCAAAGTGAAATACGTGACCGAGGGAATGAGAAAGCCCGCCTTCCTGAGCGGCGAGCAGAAAAAGGCC
ATCGTGGACCTGCTGTTCAAGACCAACCGGAAAGTGACCGTGAAGCAGCTGAAAGAGGACTACTTCAAGA
AAATCGAGTGCTTCGACTCCGTGGAAATCTCCGGCGTGGAAGATCGGTTCAACGCCTCCCTGGGCACATA
CCACGATCTGCTGAAAATTATCAAGGACAAGGACTTCCTGGACAATGAGGAAAACGAGGACATTCTGGAA
GATATCGTGCTGACCCTGACACTGTTTGAGGACAGAGAGATGATCGAGGAACGGCTGAAAACCTATGCCC
ACCTGTTCGACGACAAAGTGATGAAGCAGCTGAAGCGGCGGAGATACACCGGCTGGGGCAGGCTGAGCCG
GAAGCTGATCAACGGCATCCGGGACAAGCAGTCCGGCAAGACAATCCTGGATTTCCTGAAGTCCGACGGC
TTCGCCAACAGAAACTTCATGCAGCTGATCCACGACGACAGCCTGACCTTTAAAGAGGACATCCAGAAAG
CCCAGGTGTCCGGCCAGGGCGATAGCCTGCACGAGCACATTGCCAATCTGGCCGGCAGCCCCGCCATTAA
GAAGGGCATCCTGCAGACAGTGAAGGTGGTGGACGAGCTCGTGAAAGTGATGGGCCGGCACAAGCCCGAG
AACATCGTGATCGAAATGGCCAGAGAGAACCAGACCACCCAGAAGGGACAGAAGAACAGCCGCGAGAGAA
TGAAGCGGATCGAAGAGGGCATCAAAGAGCTGGGCAGCCAGATCCTGAAAGAACACCCCGTGGAAAACAC
CCAGCTGCAGAACGAGAAGCTGTACCTGTACTACCTGCAGAATGGGCGGGATATGTACGTGGACCAGGAA
CTGGACATCAACCGGCTGTCCGACTACGATGTGGACCATATCGTGCCTCAGAGCTTTCTGAAGGACGACT
CCATCGACAACAAGGTGCTGACCAGAAGCGACAAGAACCGGGGCAAGAGCGACAACGTGCCCTCCGAAGA
GGTCGTGAAGAAGATGAAGAACTACTGGCGGCAGCTGCTGAACGCCAAGCTGATTACCCAGAGAAAGTTC
GACAATCTGACCAAGGCCGAGAGAGGCGGCCTGAGCGAACTGGATAAGGCCGGCTTCATCAAGAGACAGC
TGGTGGAAACCCGGCAGATCACAAAGCACGTGGCACAGATCCTGGACTCCCGGATGAACACTAAGTACGA
CGAGAATGACAAGCTGATCCGGGAAGTGAAAGTGATCACCCTGAAGTCCAAGCTGGTGTCCGATTTCCGG
AAGGATTTCCAGTTTTACAAAGTGCGCGAGATCAACAACTACCACCACGCCCACGACGCCTACCTGAACG
CCGTCGTGGGAACCGCCCTGATCAAAAAGTACCCTAAGCTGGAAAGCGAGTTCGTGTACGGCGACTACAA
GGTGTACGACGTGCGGAAGATGATCGCCAAGAGCGAGCAGGAAATCGGCAAGGCTACCGCCAAGTACTTC
TTCTACAGCAACATCATGAACTTTTTCAAGACCGAGATTACCCTGGCCAACGGCGAGATCCGGAAGCGGC
CTCTGATCGAGACAAACGGCGAAACCGGGGAGATCGTGTGGGATAAGGGCCGGGATTTTGCCACCGTGCG
GAAAGTGCTGAGCATGCCCCAAGTGAATATCGTGAAAAAGACCGAGGTGCAGACAGGCGGCTTCAGCAAA
GAGTCTATCCTGCCCAAGAGGAACAGCGATAAGCTGATCGCCAGAAAGAAGGACTGGGACCCTAAGAAGT
ACGGCGGCTTCGACAGCCCCACCGTGGCCTATTCTGTGCTGGTGGTGGCCAAAGTGGAAAAGGGCAAGTC
CAAGAAACTGAAGAGTGTGAAAGAGCTGCTGGGGATCACCATCATGGAAAGAAGCAGCTTCGAGAAGAAT
CCCATCGACTTTCTGGAAGCCAAGGGCTACAAAGAAGTGAAAAAGGACCTGATCATCAAGCTGCCTAAGT
ACTCCCTGTTCGAGCTGGAAAACGGCCGGAAGAGAATGCTGGCCTCTGCCGGCGAACTGCAGAAGGGAAA
CGAACTGGCCCTGCCCTCCAAATATGTGAACTTCCTGTACCTGGCCAGCCACTATGAGAAGCTGAAGGGC
TCCCCCGAGGATAATGAGCAGAAACAGCTGTTTGTGGAACAGCACAAGCACTACCTGGACGAGATCATCG
AGCAGATCAGCGAGTTCTCCAAGAGAGTGATCCTGGCCGACGCTAATCTGGACAAAGTGCTGTCCGCCTA
CAACAAGCACCGGGATAAGCCCATCAGAGAGCAGGCCGAGAATATCATCCACCTGTTTACCCTGACCAAT
CTGGGAGCCCCTGCCGCCTTCAAGTACTTTGACACCACCATCGACCGGAAGAGGTACACCAGCACCAAAG
AGGTGCTGGACGCCACCCTGATCCACCAGAGCATCACCGGCCTGTACGAGACACGGATCGACCTGTCTCA
GCTGGGAGGCGACAAAAGGCCGGCGGCCACGAAAAAGGCCGGCCAGGCAAAAAAGAAAAAGGAATTCGGC
AGTGGAGAGGGCAGAGGAAGTCTGCTAACATGCGGTGACGTCGAGGAGAATCCTGGCCCAGTGAGCAAGG
GCGAGGAGGATAACATGGCCATCATCAAGGAGTTCATGCGCTTCAAGGTGCACATGGAGGGCTCCGTGAA
CGGCCACGAGTTCGAGATCGAGGGCGAGGGCGAGGGCCGCCCCTACGAGGGCACCCAGACCGCCAAGCTG
AAGGTGACCAAGGGTGGCCCCCTGCCCTTCGCCTGGGACATCCTGTCCCCTCAGTTCATGTACGGCTCCA
AGGCCTACGTGAAGCACCCCGCCGACATCCCCGACTACTTGAAGCTGTCCTTCCCCGAGGGCTTCAAGTG
GGAGCGCGTGATGAACTTCGAGGACGGCGGCGTGGTGACCGTGACCCAGGACTCCTCCCTGCAGGACGGC
GAGTTCATCTACAAGGTGAAGCTGCGCGGCACCAACTTCCCCTCCGACGGCCCCGTAATGCAGAAGAAAA
CCATGGGCTGGGAGGCCTCCTCCGAGCGGATGTACCCCGAGGACGGCGCCCTGAAGGGCGAGATCAAGCA
GAGGCTGAAGCTGAAGGACGGCGGCCACTACGACGCTGAGGTCAAGACCACCTACAAGGCCAAGAAGCCC
GTGCAGCTGCCCGGCGCCTACAACGTCAACATCAAGTTGGACATCACCTCCCACAACGAGGACTACACCA
TCGTGGAACAGTACGAACGCGCCGAGGGCCGCCACTCCACCGGCGGCATGGACGAGCTGTACAAGGAATT
CTAACTAGAGCTCGCTGATCAGCCTCGACTGTGCCTTCTAGTTGCCAGCCATCTGTTGTTTGCCCCTCCC
CCGTGCCTTCCTTGACCCTGGAAGGTGCCACTCCCACTGTCCTTTCCTAATAAAATGAGGAAATTGCATC
GCATTGTCTGAGTAGGTGTCATTCTATTCTGGGGGGTGGGGTGGGGCAGGACAGCAAGGGGGAGGATTGG
GAAGAGAATAGCAGGCATGCTGGGGAGCGGCCGCAGGAACCCCTAGTGATGGAGTTGGCCACTCCCTCTC
TGCGCGCTCGCTCGCTCACTGAGGCCGGGCGACCAAAGGTCGCCCGACGCCCGGGCTTTGCCCGGGCGGC
CTCAGTGAGCGAGCGAGCGCGCAGCTGCCTGCAGGGGCGCCTGATGCGGTATTTTCTCCTTACGCATCTG
TGCGGTATTTCACACCGCATA
[95 nt withheld, positions 6742-6836]
T
[46 nt withheld, positions 6838-6883]
C
[141 nt withheld, positions 6885-7025]
CCTTTGACGTTGGAGTCCACGTTCTTT
[37 nt withheld, positions 7053-7089]
ACTCTATCTCGGGCTATTCTTTTGATTTATAAGGGATTTTGCCGATTTCGGTCTATTGGTTAAAAAATGA
GCTGATTTAACAAAAATTTAACGCGAATTTTAACAAAATATTAACGTTTACAATTTTATGGTGCACTCTC
AGTACAATCTGCTCTGATGCCGCATAGTTAAGCCAGCCCCGACACCCGCCAACACCCGCTGACGCGCCCT
GACGGGCTTGTCTGCTCCCGGCATCCGCTTACAGACAAGCTGTGACCGTCTCCGGGAGCTGCATGTGTCA
GAGGTTTTCACCGTCATCACCGAAACGCGCGAGACGAAAGGGCCTCGTGATACGCCTATTTTTATAGGTT
AATGTCATGATAATAATGGTTTCTTAGACGTCAGGTGGCACTTTTCGGGGAAATGTGCGCGGAACCCCTA
TTTGTTTATTTTTCTAAATACATTCAAATATGTATCCGCTCATGAGACAATAACCCTGATAAATGCTTCA
ATAATATTGAAAAAGGAAGAGTATGAGTATTCAACATTTCCGTGTCGCCCTTATTCCCTTTTTTGCGGCA
TTTTGCCTTCCTGTTTTTGCTCACCCAGAAACGCTGGTGAAAGTAAAAGATGCTGAAGATCAGTTGGGTG
CACGAGTGGGTTACATCGAACTGGATCTCAACAGCGGTAAGATCCTTGAGAGTTTTCGCCCCGAAGAACG
TTTTCCAATGATGAGCACTTTTAAAGTTCTGCTATGTGGCGCGGTATTATCCCGTATTGACGCCGGGCAA
GAGCAACTCGGTCGCCGCATACACTATTCTCAGAATGACTTGGTTGAGTACTCACCAGTCACAGAAAAGC
ATCTTACGGATGGCATGACAGTAAGAGAATTATGCAGTGCTGCCATAACCATGAGTGATAACACTGCGGC
CAACTTACTTCTGACAACGATCGGAGGACCGAAGGAGCTAACCGCTTTTTTGCACAACATGGGGGATCAT
GTAACTCGCCTTGATCGTTGGGAACCGGAGCTGAATGAAGCCATACCAAACGACGAGCGTGACACCACGA
TGCCTGTAGCAATGGCAACAACGTTGCGCAAACTATTAACTGGCGAACTACTTACTCTAGCTTCCCGGCA
ACAATTAATAGACTGGATGGAGGCGGATAAAGTTGCAGGACCACTTCTGCGCTCGGCCCTTCCGGCTGGC
TGGTTTATTGCTGATAAATCTGGAGCCGGTGAGCGTGGAAGCCGCGGTATCATTGCAGCACTGGGGCCAG
ATGGTAAGCCCTCCCGTATCGTAGTTATCTACACGACGGGGAGTCAGGCAACTATGGATGAACGAAATAG
ACAGATCGCTGAGATAGGTGCCTCACTGATTAAGCATTGGTAACTGTCAGACCAAGTTTACTCATATATA
CTTTAGATTGATTTAAAACTTCATTTTTAATTTAAAAGGATCTAGGTGAAGATCCTTTTTGATAATCTCA
TGACCAAAATCCCTTAACGTGAGTTTTCGTTCCACTGAGCGTCAGACCCCGTAGAAAAGATCAAAGGATC
TTCTTGAGATCCTTTTTTTCTGCGCGTAATCTGCTGCTTGCAAACAAAAAAACCACCGCTACCAGCGGTG
GTTTGTTTGCCGGATCAAGAGCTACCAACTCTTTTTCCGAAGGTAACTGGCTTCAGCAGAGCGCAGATAC
CAAATACTGTTCTTCTAGTGTAGCCGTAGTTAGGCCACCACTTCAAGAACTCTGTAGCACCGCCTACATA
CCTCGCTCTGCTAATCCTGTTACCAGTGGCTGCTGCCAGTGGCGATAAGTCGTGTCTTACCGGGTTGGAC
TCAAGACGATAGTTACCGGATAAGGCGCAGCGGTCGGGCTGAACGGGGGGTTCGTGCACACAGCCCAGCT
TGGAGCGAACGACCTACACCGAACTGAGATACCTACAGCGTGAGCTATGAGAAAGCGCCACGCTTCCCGA
AGGGAGAAAGGCGGACAGGTATCCGGTAAGCGGCAGGGTCGGAACAGGAGAGCGCACGAGGGAGCTTCCA
GGGGGAAACGCCTGGTATCTTTATAGTCCTGTCGGGTTTCGCCACCTCTGACTTGAGCGTCGATTTTTGT
GATGCTCGTCAGGGGGGCGGAGCCTATGGAAAAACGCCAGCAACGCGGCCTTTTTACGGTTCCTGGCCTT
TTGCTGGCCTTTTGCTCACATGT
